>Addgene plasmid #197844 | pJMC-L2-Reverse-Donor-Esp3I | addgene full sequence | sequence record 390626 | Addgene NGS Result
GTCAGTGAGCGAGGAAGCGGAAGAGCGCCCAATACGCAAACCGCCTCTCCCCGCGCGTTGGCCGATTCAT
TAATGCAGCTGGCACGACAGGTTTCCCGACTGGAAAGCAATTGGCAGTGAGCGCAACGCAATTAATGTGA
GTTAGCTCACTCATTAGGCACCCCAGGCTTTACACTTTATGCTTCCGGCTCGTATAATGTGTGGAATTAT
GAGCGGATAATAATTTCACACAGGAGGTTTAAACTTTAAACATGTCAAAAGAGACATCTTTTGTTAAGAA
TGCTGAGGAACTTGCAAAGCAAAAAATGGATGCTATTAACCCTGAACTTTCTTCAAAATTTAAATTTTTA
ATAAAATTCCTGTCTCAGTTTCCTGAAGCTTGCTCTAAACCTCGTTCAAAAAAAATGCAGAATAAAGTTG
GTCAAGAGGAACATATTGAATATTTAGCTCGTAGTTTTCATGAGAGTCGATTGCCAAGAAAACCCACGCC
ACCTACAACGGTTCCTGATGAGGTGGTTAGCATAGTTCTTAATATAAGTTTTAATATACAGCCTGAAAAT
CTTGAGAGAATAAAAGAAGAACATCGATTTTCCATGGCAGCTGAGAATATTGTAGGAGATCTTCTAGAAA
GATTTTCGTCTCTACCGCACTTTTTGCAGGTGCGGCCGCATTAGGCACCCCAGGCTTTACACTTTATGCT
TCCGGCTCGTATAATGTGTGGATTTTGAGTTAGGATCCGTCGAGATTTTCAGGAGCTAAGGAAGCTAAAA
TGGAGAAAAAAATCACTGGATATACCACCGTTGATATATCCCAATGGCATCGTAAAGAACATTTTGAGGC
ATTTCAGTCAGTCGCTCAATGTACCTATAACCAGACCGTTCAGCTTGATATTACGGCCTTTTTAAAGACC
GTAAAGAAAAATAAGCACAAGTTTTATCCGGCCTTTATTCACATTCTTGCCCGCCTGATGAATGCTCATC
CGGAATTCCGTATGGCAATGAAAGACGGTGAGCTGGTGATATGGGATAGTGTTCACCCTTGTTACACCGT
TTTCCATGAGCAAACTGAAACGTTTTCATCGCTCTGGAGTGAATACCACGACGATTTCCGGCAGTTTCTA
CACATATATTCGCAAGATGTGGCGTGTTACGGTGAAAACCTGGCCTATTTCCCTAAAGGGTTTATTGAGA
ATATGTTTTTCGTTTCAGCCAATCCCTGGGTGAGTTTCACCAGTTTTGATTTAAACGTGGCCAATATGGA
CAACTTCTTCGCCCCCGTTTTCACCATGGGCAAATATTATACGCAAGGCGACAAGGTGCTGATGCCGCTG
GCGATTCAGGTTCATCATGCCGTTTGTGATGGCTTCCATGTCGGCAGAATGCTTAATGAATTACAACAGT
ACTGCGATGAGTGGCAGGCGGGGCGTAATCTAGAGGATCCGGCTTACTAAAAGCCAGATAACAGTATGCG
TATTTGCGCGCTGATTTTTGCGGTATAAGAATATATACTGATATGTATACCCGAAGTATGTCAAAAGGAG
GTATGCTATGAAGCAGCGTATTACAGTGACAGTTGACAGCGACAGCTATCAGTTGCTCAAGGCATATATG
ATGTCAATATCTCCGGTCTGGTAAGCACAACCATGCAGAATGAAGCCCGTCGTCTGCGTGCCGAACGCTG
GAAAGCGGAAAATCAGGAAGGGATGGCTGAGGTCGCCCGGTTTATTGAAATGAACGGCTCTTTTGCTGAC
GAGAACAGGGGCTGGTGAAATGCAGTTTAAGGTTTACACCTATAAAAGAGAGAGCCGTTATCGTCTGTTT
GTGGATGTACAGAGTGATATTATTGACACGCCCGGGCGACGGATGGTGATCCCCCTGGCCAGTGCACGTC
TGCTGTCAGATAAAGTCTCCCGTGAACTTTACCCGGTGGTGCATATCGGGGATGAAAGCTGGCGCATGAT
GACCACCGATATGGCCAGTGTGCCGGTTTCCGTTATCGGGGAAGAAGTGGCTGATCTCAGCCACCGCGAA
AATGACATCAAAAACGCCATTAACCTGATGTTCTGGGGAATATAACACCTGCAAAACGGTAGTGAGAGAC
GAAAATCTTGCTGAAAAACTCGAGCCATCCGGAAGATCTGGCGGCCGCTCTCCCTATAGTGAGTCGTATT
ACGCCGGATGGATATGGTGTTCAGGCACAAGTGTTAAAGCAGTTGATTTTATTCACTATGATGAAAAAAA
CAATGAATGGAACCTGCTCCAAGTTAAAAATAGAGATAATACCGAAAACTCATCGAGTAGTAAGATTAGA
GATAATACAACAATAAAAAAATGGTTTAGAACTTACTCACAGCGTGATGCTACTAATTGGGACAATTTTC
CAGATGAAGTATCATCTAAGAATTTAAATGAAGAAGACTTCAGAGCTTTTGTTAAAAATTATTTGGCAAA
AATAATATAATTCGGCTGCAGGGGCGGCCTCGTGATACGCCTATTTTTATAGGTTAATGTCATGATAATA
ATGGTTTCTTAGACGTCAGGTGGCACTTTTCGGGGAAATGTGCGCGGAACCCCTATTTGTTTATTTTTCT
AAATACATTCAAATATGTATCCGCTCATGAGACAATAACCCTGATAAATGCTTCAATAATATTGAAAAAG
GAAGAGTATGAGTATTCAACATTTCCGTGTCGCCCTTATTCCCTTTTTTGCGGCATTTTGCCTTCCTGTT
TTTGCTCACCCAGAAACGCTGGTGAAAGTAAAAGATGCTGAAGATCAGTTGGGTGCACGAGTGGGTTACA
TCGAACTGGATCTCAACAGCGGTAAGATCCTTGAGAGTTTTCGCCCCGAAGAACGTTTTCCAATGATGAG
CACTTTTAAAGTTCTGCTATGTGGCGCGGTATTATCCCGTATTGACGCCGGGCAAGAGCAACTCGGTCGC
CGCATACACTATTCTCAGAATGACTTGGTTGAGTACTCACCAGTCACAGAAAAGCATCTTACGGATGGCA
TGACAGTAAGAGAATTATGCAGTGCTGCCATAACCATGAGTGATAACACTGCGGCCAACTTACTTCTGAC
AACGATCGGAGGACCGAAGGAGCTAACCGCTTTTTTGCACAACATGGGGGATCATGTAACTCGCCTTGAT
CGTTGGGAACCGGAGCTGAATGAAGCCATACCAAACGACGAGCGTGACACCACGATGCCTGTAGCAATGG
CAACAACGTTGCGCAAACTATTAACTGGCGAACTACTTACTCTAGCTTCCCGGCAACAATTAATAGACTG
GATGGAGGCGGATAAAGTTGCAGGACCACTTCTGCGCTCGGCCCTTCCGGCTGGCTGGTTTATTGCTGAT
AAATCTGGAGCCGGTGAGCGTGGGTCACGCGGTATCATTGCAGCACTGGGGCCAGATGGTAAGCCCTCCC
GTATCGTAGTTATCTACACGACGGGGAGTCAGGCAACTATGGATGAACGAAATAGACAGATCGCTGAGAT
AGGTGCCTCACTGATTAAGCATTGGTAACTGTCAGACCAAGTTTACTCATATATACTTTAGATTGATTTA
AAACTTCATTTTTAATTTAAAAGGATCTAGGTGAAGATCCTTTTTGATAATCTCATGACCAAAATCCCTT
AACGTGAGTTTTCGTTCCACTGAGCGTCAGACCCCGTAGAAAAGATCAAAGGATCTTCTTGAGATCCTTT
TTTTCTGCGCGTAATCTGCTGCTTGCAAACAAAAAAACCACCGCTACCAGCGGTGGTTTGTTTGCCGGAT
CAAGAGCTACCAACTCTTTTTCCGAAGGTAACTGGCTTCAGCAGAGCGCAGATACCAAATACTGTTCTTC
TAGTGTAGCCGTAGTTAGGCCACCACTTCAAGAACTCTGTAGCACCGCCTACATACCTCGCTCTGCTAAT
CCTGTTACCAGTGGCTGCTGCCAGTGGCGATAAGTCGTGTCTTACCGGGTTGGACTCAAGACGATAGTTA
CCGGATAAGGCGCAGCGGTCGGGCTGAACGGGGGGTTCGTGCACACAGCCCAGCTTGGAGCGAACGACCT
ACACCGAACTGAGATACCTACAGCGTGAGCTATGAGAAAGCGCCACGCTTCCCGAAGGGAGAAAGGCGGA
CAGGTATCCGGTAAGCGGCAGGGTCGGAACAGGAGAGCGCACGAGGGAGCTTCCAGGGGGAAACGCCTGG
TATCTTTATAGTCCTGTCGGGTTTCGCCACCTCTGACTTGAGCGTCGATTTTTGTGATGCTCGTCAGGGG
GGCGGAGCCTATGGAAAAACGCCAGCAACGCGGCCTTTTTACGGTTCCTGGCCTTTTGCTGGCCTTTTGC
TCACATGTTCTTTCCTGCGTTATCCCCTGATTCTGTGGATAACCGTATTACCGCCTTTGAGTGAGCTGAT
ACCGCTCGCCGCAGCCGAACGACCGAGCGCAGCGA
Features (pLannotate 1.2.2; 14 found; start..end, strand, type, name):
      1..23      +  rep_origin     RSF ori (fragment): Plasmids containing the RSF 1030 origin of replication can be propagated in E. coli cells that contain additional plasmids with compatible origins.
     25..108     +  CDS            lacI (fragment): lac repressor; lacI; The lac repressor binds to the lac operator to inhibit transcription in E. coli. This inhibition can be relieved by adding lactose or isopropyl-β-D-thiogalactopyranoside (IPTG).
    133..154     +  protein_bind   CAP binding site: CAP binding activates transcription in the presence of cAMP. E. coli catabolite activator protein
    169..199     +  promoter       lac UV5 promoter: E. coli lac promoter with an "up" mutation
    252..635     +  CDS            eco47IR (fragment): T2E7_ECOLX - Protein predicted: Swiss-Prot protein existence level 4. Recognizes the double-stranded sequence GGWCC and cleaves after G-1. From Escherichia coli.
    686..716     +  promoter       lac UV5 promoter: E. coli lac promoter with an "up" mutation
    740..769     +  promoter       cat promoter (fragment): promoter of the E. coli cat gene encoding chloramphenicol acetyltransferase
    770..1450    +  CDS            CmR: chloramphenicol acetyltransferase confers resistance to chloramphenicol
   1607..1765    +  CDS            ccdA (fragment): CCDA_ECO57 - Also known as H, letA. Experimental evidence at protein level: Swiss-Prot protein existence level 1. Antitoxin component of a type II toxin-antitoxin (TA) system which inhibits the post-segregational killing (PSK) of plasmid-free cells, also referred to as a plasmid addiction system. Binds to and blocks the activity of CcdB; will also remove bound CcdB protein from the CcdB-GyrA complex by forming a CcdA-CcdB complex, a process termed rejuvenation. Functions as a transcriptional corepressor for the ccdAB operon, repression also requires CcdB (By similarity). From Escherichia coli
   1770..2072    +  CDS            ccdB: CCDB_ECOLI - Also known as G, letB, letD. Experimental evidence at protein level: Swiss-Prot protein existence level 1. Toxic component of a type II toxin-antitoxin (TA) system, functioning in plasmid maintainence. Responsible for the post- segregational killing (PSK) of plasmid-free cells, also referred to as a plasmid addiction system. Half-life of over 2 hours. Cell killing by CcdB is accompanied by filamentation, defects in chromosome and plasmid segregation, defects in cell division, formation of anucleate cells, decreased DNA synthesis and plasmid loss. Interferes with the activity of DN
   2153..2171    -  promoter       T7 promoter: promoter for bacteriophage T7 RNA polymerase
   2563..2667    +  promoter       AmpR promoter: bla
   2668..3528    +  CDS            AmpR: β-lactamase; bla; confers resistance to ampicillin, carbenicillin, and related antibiotics
   3699..4287    +  rep_origin     ori: high-copy-number ColE1/pMB1/pBR322/pUC origin of replication
