[The description below was written by a language model from this plasmid's Addgene catalogue record and pLannotate feature annotations shown in this document.]
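Description:
pJMC-L2-Reverse-Donor-Esp3I is a small (about 4.4 kb), high-copy E. coli utility plasmid from a modular vector toolkit and parts library built for plant genome engineering. It carries no gene of interest. Its stated role is to act as a donor from which a cassette can be released with the type IIS enzyme Esp3I and used to restore a level 2 (L2) destination site, in the reverse orientation. The record lists the backbone as self-made and unspecified. The feature table shows a ColE1/pUC-type origin and an AmpR (β-lactamase) gene with its own promoter, which provide replication and ampicillin selection.

The functional payload appears to be a selection/counter-selection cassette of the type found in destination vectors. It comprises a chloramphenicol acetyltransferase gene (CmR) behind a cat promoter fragment, followed by a partial ccdA and a complete ccdB toxin gene. Because CcdB poisons DNA gyrase in ordinary strains, the plasmid has to be kept in a ccdB-tolerant host, consistent with the listed ccdB Survival strain and the dual chloramphenicol and ampicillin resistance. Once this cassette is moved into a recipient vector, that vector would again support negative selection: a later assembly that replaces the cassette gives clones able to grow in standard strains, while unmodified vector is eliminated.

Upstream of the cassette are a CAP binding site, two lac UV5 promoters, a fragment of the eco47IR restriction endonuclease gene, and short lacI and RSF origin fragments. A T7 promoter lies downstream on the opposite strand. These are probably remnants of the cloning vector the plasmid was derived from. The positions of the Esp3I sites and the overhangs they generate are not annotated in the record.
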