Addgene plasmid #197844: pJMC-L2-Reverse-Donor-Esp3I
Purpose: Donor vector to restore L2 destination via Esp3I (reverse orientation)
Depositing lab: Daniel Voytas. Depositing organization: University of Minnesota. Publication: An extensible vector toolkit and parts library for advanced engineering of plant genomes. Chamness JC, Kumar J, Cruz AJ, Rhuby E, Holum MJ, Cody JP, Tibebu R, Gamo ME, Starker CG, Zhang F, Voytas DF. Plant Genome. 2023 Mar 9:e20312. doi: 10.1002/tpg2.20312. PubMed 36896468.
Backbone
  Vector backbone: Unspecified
  Backbone manufacturer: Self-made
  Vector type: Unspecified
Growth in bacteria
  Bacterial resistance: Chloramphenicol and Ampicillin, 25 & 100 μg/mL
  Growth temperature: 37°C
  Growth strain: ccdB Survival
  Copy number: High Copy
Gene/Insert
  Gene/Insert name: None
  Species: Synthetic
  Cloning method: Restriction Enzyme; 5′ cloning site Unknown (unknown if destroyed)
Terms and licenses: Academic/Nonprofit Terms; Industry Terms: Not Available to Industry
Depositor comments: Please visit https://www.biorxiv.org/content/10.1101/2022.10.15.511792v1 for bioRxiv preprint.
How to cite: pJMC-L2-Reverse-Donor-Esp3I was a gift from Daniel Voytas (Addgene plasmid # 197844 ; http://n2t.net/addgene:197844 ; RRID:Addgene_197844)
